>Addgene plasmid #51700 | pCDNA3 T7 Jip1(1-281) | depositor partial sequence | sequence record 79174 | T7 and Sp6
AAGCTTATGGCTAGCATGACTGGTGGACAGCAAATGGGTGGATCCATGGCGGAGCGAGAGAGCGGCCTGG
GCGGGGGCGCCGCGTCCCCACCGGCCGCTTCCCCATTCCTGGGACTGCACATCGCGTCGCCTCCCAATTT
CAGGCTCACCCATGACATCAGCCTGGAGGAGTTTGAGGATGAAGACCTTTCGGAGATCACTGACGAGTGT
GGCATCAGCCTGCAGTGCAAAGACACCCTGTCTCTCCGGCCCCCGCGCGCCGGGCTGCTGTCTGCGGGTA
GCAGCGGCAGCGCGGGGAGCCGGCTGCAGGCGGAGATGCTGCAGATGGACCTGATCGACGCGGCAGGTGA
CACTCCGGGCGCCGAGGACGACGAGGAGGAGGAGGACGACGAGCTCGCTGCCCAACGACCAGGAGTGGGG
CCTCCCAAAGCGGAGTCCAACCAGGATCCGGCGCCTCGCAGCCAGGGCCAGGGCCCGGGCACAGGCAGCG
GAGACACCTACCGACCCAAGAGGCCTACCACGCTCAACCTTTTCCCGCAGGTGCCGCGGTCTCAGGACAC
GCTGAATAATAACTCTTTAGGCAAAAAGCACAGTTGGCAGGACCGTGTGTCTCGATCATCCTCCCCTCTG
AAGACAGGAGAACAGACGCCTCCACATGAACACATCTGCCTGAGTGATGAGCTGCCACCCCAGGGCAGTC
CTGTTCCCACCCAGGACCGCGGCACTTCCACCGACAGCCCTTGTCGCCGAAGTGCAGCCACCCAGATGGC
ACCTCCAAGCGGTCCCCCTGCCACTGCGCCTGGTGGCCGGGGCCACTCCCATCGAGACCGAATCCACTAC
CAGGCAGATGTGCGGCTCGAGGCGACTGAGGAGATCTACCTGACCCCATAG
