>Addgene plasmid #51700 | pCDNA3 T7 Jip1(1-281) | addgene partial sequence | sequence record 81234 | CMV-F 5'-CGCAAATGGGCGGTAGGCGTG-3'
AGCAGAGCTCTCTGGCTAACTAGAGAACCCACTGCTTACTGGCTTATCGAAATTAATACGACTCACTATA
GGGAGACCCAAGCTTATGGCTAGCATGACTGGTGGACAGCAAATGGGTGGATCCATGGCGGAGCGAGAGA
GCGGCCTGGGCGGGGGCGCCGCGTCCCCACCGGCCGCTTCCCCATTCCTGGGACTGCACATCGCGTCGCC
TCCCAATTTCAGGCTCACCCATGACATCAGCCTGGAGGAGTTTGAGGATGAAGACCTTTCGGAGATCACT
GACGAGTGTGGCATCAGCCTGCAGTGCAAAGACACCCTGTCTCTCCGGCCCCCGCGCGCCGGGCTGCTGT
CTGCGGGTAGCAGCGGCAGCGCGGGGAGCCGGCTGCAGGCGGAGATGCTGCAGATGGACCTGATCGACGC
GGCAGGTGACACTCCGGGCGCCGAGGACGACGAGGAGGAGGAGGACGACGAGCTCGCTGCCCAACGACCA
GGAGTGGGGCCTCCCAAAGCGGAGTCCAACCAGGATCCGGCGCCTCGCAGCCAGGGCCAGGGCCCGGGCA
CAGGCAGCGGAGACACCTACCGACCCAAGAGGCCTACCACGCTCAACCTTTTCCCGCAGGTGCCGCGGTC
TCAGGACACGCTGAATAATAACTCTTTAGGCAAAAAGCACAGTTGGCAGGACCGTGTGTCTCGATCATCC
TCCCCTCTGAAGACAGGAGAACAGACGCCTCCACATGAACACATCTGCCTGAGTGATGAGCTGCCACCCC
AGGGCAGTCCTGTTCCCACCCAGGACCGCGGCACTTCCACCGACAGCCCTTGTCGCCGAAGTGCAGCCAC
CCAGATGGCACCTCCAAGCGGTCCCCCTGCCACTGCGCCTGGTGGCCGGGGCCACTCCCATCGAGACCGA
ATCCACTACCAGGCAGATGTGCGGCTCGAGGCGACTGAGGAGATCTACCTGACCCCATAGGCGGCCGCTC
GAGCATGCATCTAAAGGGCCCTATTCTATAGTGTCACCTAAATGCTAAAGCTCGCTGATCA
