[The description below was written by a language model from this plasmid's Addgene catalogue record.]
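Description:
pCDNA3 T7 Jip1(1-281) is a mammalian expression plasmid built on the pcDNA3 backbone. It is maintained in E. coli as a high-copy plasmid under ampicillin selection. No feature table accompanies the record, so individual backbone elements are not itemised. pcDNA3 vectors generally drive the insert from the CMV immediate-early promoter, terminate with a bovine growth hormone polyadenylation signal, and carry a neomycin resistance cassette for G418 selection of stable mammalian lines. The T7 and SP6 promoter sites flanking the polylinker are consistent with the sequencing primers listed.

The insert is an 882 bp fragment of mouse JNK-interacting protein 1 (Jip1, gene Mapk8ip1, also known as IB1), cloned between HindIII and XbaI sites that both remain intact. It encodes residues 1–281 only, with residues 282–660 deleted. The product is therefore an amino-terminal truncation fragment rather than the full-length scaffold protein. An N-terminal T7 epitope tag is fused to the fragment, which allows detection or immunoprecipitation with anti-T7 tag antibodies.

The stated purpose relates to the observation that JIP-1 may suppress signal transduction through the JNK pathway. The plasmid comes from work characterising JIP-1 as a cytoplasmic inhibitor of JNK signalling. A tagged deletion construct of this kind is typically transfected into mammalian cells to map which regions of the protein are needed for partner binding or for interference with JNK-dependent responses. The record does not specify which functional domains lie within residues 1–281.
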