Addgene plasmid #51700: pCDNA3 T7 Jip1(1-281)
Purpose: " JIP-1 may suppress signal transduction by the JNK pathway"
Depositing lab: Roger Davis. Depositing organization: University of Massachusetts, Worcester. Publication: A cytoplasmic inhibitor of the JNK signal transduction pathway. Dickens M, Rogers JS, Cavanagh J, Raitano A, Xia Z, Halpern JR, Greenberg ME, Sawyers CL, Davis RJ. Science. 1997 Aug 1. 277(5326):693-6. 10.1126/science.277.5326.693 PubMed 9235893.
Backbone
  Vector backbone: pcDNA3
  Backbone manufacturer: invitrogen
  Backbone size w/o insert (bp): 5446
  Vector type: Mammalian Expression
Growth in bacteria
  Bacterial resistance: Ampicillin, 100 μg/mL
  Growth temperature: 37°C
  Growth strain: DH5alpha
  Copy number: High Copy
Gene/Insert
  Gene/Insert name: Jnk interacting protein 1 (alt name: Jip 1(1-281))
  Species: M. musculus (mouse)
  Insert size (bp): 882
  Mutation: deleted 282-660
  GenBank ID: AF003115.1
  Entrez Gene: Mapk8ip1 (a.k.a. IB1, JIP-1, Jip1, Prkm8ip, Skip, mjip-2a)
  Tag / fusion protein: T7 (N terminal on backbone)
  Cloning method: Restriction Enzyme; 5′ cloning site Hind III (not destroyed); 3′ cloning site xba I (not destroyed)
  Sequencing primers: 5′ T7; 3′ Sp6
Terms and licenses: Academic/Nonprofit Terms; Industry Terms: Not Available to Industry
How to cite: pCDNA3 T7 Jip1(1-281) was a gift from Roger Davis (Addgene plasmid # 51700 ; http://n2t.net/addgene:51700 ; RRID:Addgene_51700)
